Addgene plasmid #202092: pCA_o-2
Purpose: (Empty Backbone) Receiver cloning vector for odd-2 level constructs. Contains lacZ for blue/white screening.
Depositing lab: Christopher Dupont. Depositing organization: J. Craig Venter Institute (JCVI). Publication: Universal loop assembly: open, efficient and cross-kingdom DNA fabrication. Pollak B, Matute T, Nunez I, Cerda A, Lopez C, Vargas V, Kan A, Bielinski V, von Dassow P, Dupont CL, Federici F. Synth Biol (Oxf). 2020;5(1):ysaa001. doi: 10.1093/synbio/ysaa001. Epub 2020 Feb 5. PubMed 32161816.
Backbone
  Vector backbone: pCA_o-2
  Vector type: Synthetic Biology
  Selectable markers: lacZ
Growth in bacteria
  Bacterial resistance: Kanamycin, 50 μg/mL
  Growth temperature: 37°C
  Growth strain: DH5alpha
  Copy number: High Copy
Gene/Insert
  Gene/Insert name: None
  Mutation: None
How to cite: pCA_o-2 was a gift from Christopher Dupont (Addgene plasmid # 202092 ; http://n2t.net/addgene:202092 ; RRID:Addgene_202092)
