[The description below was written by a language model from this plasmid's Addgene catalogue record and pLannotate feature annotations shown in this document.]
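Description:
pCA_o-2 is a small (about 2.7 kb) empty receiver vector from the Universal Loop assembly toolkit, a synthetic-biology system for building multi-part DNA constructs through recursive rounds of assembly that alternate between "odd" and "even" level vectors. This plasmid is the position-2 acceptor for odd-level constructs. It carries no insert of its own. It is maintained in E. coli at high copy through a ColE1/pUC-type origin of replication and is selected with kanamycin via an aph(3')-Ia aminoglycoside phosphotransferase gene. A fragment of the pBR322 basis-of-mobility region is also annotated next to the origin, most likely a remnant of the parental backbone.

The functional payload is a lacZα screening cassette, annotated on the reverse strand. It consists of a CAP binding site, the lac promoter and the lac operator driving a LacZα fragment that is interrupted by a pUC18/19-type multiple cloning site, with a short residual piece of lacI upstream. In a suitable α-complementing host, the intact cassette produces blue colonies on chromogenic substrate. When assembled parts replace the cassette, the colonies are white, so correct recombinants can be identified visually. The feature table does not annotate the restriction sites or overhangs that define the odd-level, position-2 acceptor junctions, so those details cannot be described from this record.

The vector is typically used as the destination plasmid in hierarchical assembly of transcription units or multigene constructs. Its assembled products then serve as donors for the next assembly level.
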