Features (pLannotate 1.2.2; 9 found; start..end, strand, type, name):
     54..869     +  CDS            KanR: aminoglycoside phosphotransferase; aph(3')-Ia; confers resistance to kanamycin in bacteria or G418 (Geneticin®) in eukaryotes
    957..1545    +  rep_origin     ori: high-copy-number ColE1/pMB1/pBR322/pUC origin of replication
   1794..1893    +  misc_feature   bom (fragment): basis of mobility region from pBR322
   1899..2056    -  CDS            lacZα (fragment): LacZα fragment of β-galactosidase; lacZ fragment
   2053..2109    +  misc_feature   MCS: pUC18/19 multiple cloning site
   2146..2162    -  protein_bind   lac operator: The lac repressor binds to the lac operator to inhibit transcription in E. coli. This inhibition can be relieved by adding lactose or isopropyl-β-D-thiogalactopyranoside (IPTG). lac repressor encoded by lacI
   2170..2200    -  promoter       lac promoter: promoter for the E. coli lac operon
   2215..2236    -  protein_bind   CAP binding site: CAP binding activates transcription in the presence of cAMP. E. coli catabolite activator protein
   2249..2291    -  CDS            lacI (fragment): lac repressor; lacI; The lac repressor binds to the lac operator to inhibit transcription in E. coli. This inhibition can be relieved by adding lactose or isopropyl-β-D-thiogalactopyranoside (IPTG).
>Addgene plasmid #202092 | pCA_o-2 | addgene full sequence | sequence record 405402 | Addgene NGS Result
TTGGGGTATCTTTAAATACTGTAGAAAAGAGGAAGGAAATAATAAGTTCTGTTATGAGCCATATTCAACG
GGAAACGTCTTGCTCAAGGCCGCGATTAAATTCCAACATGGATGCTGATTTATATGGGTATAAATGGGCT
CGCGATAATGTCGGGCAATCAGGTGCGACAATCTACCGATTGTATGGGAAGCCCGATGCGCCAGAGTTGT
TTCTGAAACATGGCAAAGGTAGCGTTGCCAATGATGTTACAGATGAGATGGTCAGACTAAACTGGCTGAC
GGAATTTATGCCTCTTCCGACCATCAAGCATTTTATCCGTACTCCTGATGATGCATGGTTACTCACCACT
GCGATCCCAGGGAAAACAGCATTCCAGGTATTAGAAGAATATCCTGATTCAGGTGAAAATATTGTTGATG
CGCTGGCAGTGTTCCTGCGCCGGTTGCATTCGATTCCTGTTTGTAATTGTCCTTTTAACAGCGATCGCGT
ATTTCGACTCGCTCAGGCGCAATCACGAATGAATAACGGTTTGGTTGATGCGAGTGATTTTGATGACGAG
CGTAATGGCTGGCCTGTTGAACAAGTCTGGAAAGAAATGCATAAACTTTTGCCATTCTCACCGGATTCAG
TCGTCACTCATGGTGATTTCTCACTTGATAACCTTATTTTTGACGAGGGGAAATTAATAGGTTGTATTGA
TGTTGGACGAGTCGGAATCGCAGACCGATACCAGGATCTTGCCATCCTATGGAACTGCCTCGGTGAGTTT
TCTCCTTCATTACAGAAACGGCTTTTTCAAAAATATGGTATTGATAATCCTGATATGAATAAATTGCAGT
TTCATTTGATGCTCGATGAGTTTTTCTAATCACCTAGAATGCATGACCAAAATCCCTTAACGTGAGTTTT
CGTTCCACTGAGCGTCAGACCCCGTAGAAAAGATCAAAGGATCTTCTTGAGATCCTTTTTTTCTGCGCGT
AATCTGCTGCTTGCAAACAAAAAAACCACCGCTACCAGCGGTGGTTTGTTTGCCGGATCAAGAGCTACCA
ACTCTTTTTCCGAAGGTAACTGGCTTCAGCAGAGCGCAGATACCAAATACTGTCCTTCTAGTGTAGCCGT
AGTTAGGCCACCACTTCAAGAACTCTGTAGCACCGCCTACATACCTCGCTCTGCTAATCCTGTTACCAGT
GGCTGCTGCCAGTGGCGATAAGTCGTGTCTTACCGGGTTGGACTCAAGACGATAGTTACCGGATAAGGCG
CAGCGGTCGGGCTGAACGGGGGGTTCGTGCACACAGCCCAGCTTGGAGCGAACGACCTACACCGAACTGA
GATACCTACAGCGTGAGCTATGAGAAAGCGCCACGCTTCCCGAAGGGAGAAAGGCGGACAGGTATCCGGT
AAGCGGCAGGGTCGGAACAGGAGAGCGCACGAGGGAGCTTCCAGGGGGAAACGCCTGGTATCTTTATAGT
CCTGTCGGGTTTCGCCACCTCTGACTTGAGCGTCGATTTTTGTGATGCTCGTCAGGGGGGCGGAGCCTAT
GGAAAAACGCCAGCAACGCGGCCTTTTTACGGTTCCTGGCCTTTTGCTGGCCTTTTGCTCACATGTTCTT
TCCTGCGTTATCCCCTGATTCTGTGGGTGGAAGGGCTCGGAGTTGTGGTAATCTATGTATCCTGGGGTGC
TCTTCAGTATAGCGTGAGACCGTGCTCACTAGTGTCACAGCTTGTCTGTAAGCGGATGCCGGGAGCAGAC
AAGCCCGTCAGGGCGCGTCAGCGGGTGTTGGCGGGTGTCGGGGCTGGCTTAACTATGCGGCATCAGAGCA
GATTGTACTGAGAGTGCACCATATGCGGTGTGAAATACCGCACAGATGCGTAAGGAGAAAATACCGCATC
AGGCGCCATTCGCCATTCAGGCTGCGCAACTGTTGGGAAGGGCGATCGGTGCGGGCCTCTTCGCTATTAC
GCCAGCTGGCGAAAGGGGGATGTGCTGCAAGGCGATTAAGTTGGGTAACGCCAGGGTTTTCCCAGTCACG
ACGTTGTAAAACGACGGCCAGTGAATTCGAGCTCGGTACCCGGGGATCCTCTAGAGTCGACCTGCAGGCA
TGCAAGCTTGGCGTAATCATGGTCATAGCTGTTTCCTGTGTGAAATTGTTATCCGCTCACAATTCCACAC
AACATACGAGCCGGAAGCATAAAGTGTAAAGCCTGGGGTGCCTAATGAGTGAGCTAACTCACATTAATTG
CGTTGCGCTCACTGCCCGCTTTCCAGTCGGGAAACCTGTCGTGCCAGCTGCGCTGTCAATGGTCTCACTC
CTTGCTGAAGAGCTCGGAGACGAGACGAGACAGCCTGAGAATGGATGCGAGTAATGAGCTCGGCACAAAA
TCACCACTCGATACAGGCAGCCCATCAGTCCGGGACGGCGTCAGCGGGAGAGCCGTTGTAAGGCGGCAGA
CTTTGCTCATGTTACCGATGCTATTCGGAAGAACGGCAACTAAGCTGCCGGGTTTGAAACACGGATGATC
TCGCGGAGGGTAGCATGTTGATTGTAACGATGACAGAGCGTTGCTGCCTGTGATCACCGCGGTTTCAAAA
TCGGCTCCGTCGATACTATGTTATACGCCAACTTTGAAAACAACTTTGAAAAAGCTGTTTTCTGGTATTT
AAGGTTTTAGAATGCAAGGAACAGTGAATTGGAGTTCGTCTTGTTATAATTAGCTTC
